>Addgene plasmid #175891 | pDL65 | addgene full sequence | sequence record 375517 | Addgene NGS Result
GTTAACGCTAGCATGGATCTCGGGCCCCAAATAATGATTTTATTTTGACTGATAGTGACCTGTTCGTTGC
AACAAATTGATGAGCAATGCTTTTTTATAATGCCAACTTTGTACAAAAAAGCAGGCTTCGAAGGAGATAG
AACCATGATAATTCCTCAATTCCAGAACATACGCACAATGACTATTCATCGGTGCGAATATCTTAGAGAC
TTGACATGGTTGCTATTAGCCCCGTGTCTTGGTGAGCTAAGTGTATCTGAATGTCCGCAAATGGAAGAAG
TAATAAGCAAAGATAAAGCTATGGCCAAGCTGGGTAATACGAGTGAGCAGCCCTTTCAAAATCTAACTAA
GCTCGTCTTAGATGGTTTACCTAAACTGGAGAGCATCTACTGGACTCCTCTACCCTTCCCAGTTCTGGAA
TATTTAGTGATAAGGCGTTGTCCAGAGCTGAGAAGACTTCCATTCAACTCTGAGAGCACTATAGGAAATC
AAGTTGAAACGATAATTGAGGAGCAAGTGATAAAAATAGTTGAATGGGAGGATGAAGCTACAAAACAACG
TTTCTCCCATTTCAATAACAGAGACTTTGTACAGATGGCTGAAGATCCGAAGATGGATGGTTTGACATCG
GAGTCACATCCAATTCAAACCATAGACCTGGTCGGGACTACAGGAAGTGGAGAAACTGCCACTGCAAACA
ACATCCAAGGAAAGAAGGTGGTCCAATCGGGAACACACGCAACTGTTGTTACCATGGAATGCCAGACATA
TAAAGTTTTCACACCAGATTGCCCCATCAACAATATGATTGACACTCCTGGTACGAATTTCCTTTTATGT
TATACCGACCCAGCTTTCTTGTACAAAGTTGGCATTATAAGAAAGCATTGCTTATCAATTTGTTGCAACG
AACAGGTCACTATCAGTCAAAATAAAATCATTATTTGCCATCCAGCTGCAGCTCTGGCCCGTGTCTCAAA
ATCTCTGATGTTACATTGCACAAGATAAAAATATATCATCATGAACAATAAAACTGTCTGCTTACATAAA
CAGTAATACAAGGGGTGTTATGAGCCATATTCAACGGGAAACGTCGAGGCCGCGATTAAATTCCAACATG
GATGCTGATTTATATGGGTATAAATGGGCTCGCGATAATGTCGGGCAATCAGGTGCGACAATCTATCGCT
TGTATGGGAAGCCCGATGCGCCAGAGTTGTTTCTGAAACATGGCAAAGGTAGCGTTGCCAATGATGTTAC
AGATGAGATGGTCAGACTAAACTGGCTGACGGAATTTATGCCTCTTCCGACCATCAAGCATTTTATCCGT
ACTCCTGATGATGCATGGTTACTCACCACTGCGATCCCCGGAAAAACAGCATTCCAGGTATTAGAAGAAT
ATCCTGATTCAGGTGAAAATATTGTTGATGCGCTGGCAGTGTTCCTGCGCCGGTTGCATTCGATTCCTGT
TTGTAATTGTCCTTTTAACAGCGATCGCGTATTTCGTCTCGCTCAGGCGCAATCACGAATGAATAACGGT
TTGGTTGATGCGAGTGATTTTGATGACGAGCGTAATGGCTGGCCTGTTGAACAAGTCTGGAAAGAAATGC
ATAAACTTTTGCCATTCTCACCGGATTCAGTCGTCACTCATGGTGATTTCTCACTTGATAACCTTATTTT
TGACGAGGGGAAATTAGGCCGGGAAGCCGATCTCGGCTTGAACGAATTGTTAGGTGGCGGTACTTGGGTC
GATATCAAAGTGCATCACTTCTTCCCGTATGCCCAACTTTGTATAGAGAGCCACTGCGGGATCGTCACCG
TAATCTGCTTGCACGTAGATCACATAAGCACCAAGCGCGTTGGCCTCATGCTTGAGGAGATTGATGAGCG
CGGTGGCAATGCCCTGCCTCCGGTGCTCGCCGGAGACTGCGAGATCATAGATATAGATCTCACTACGCGG
CTGCTCAAACTTGGGCAGAACGTAAGCCGCGAGAGCGCCAACAACCGCTTCTTGGTCGAAGGCAGCAAGC
GCGATGAATGTCTTACTACGGAGCAAGTTCCCGAGGTAATCGGAGTCCGGCTGATGTTGGGAGTAGGTGG
CTACGTCTCCGAACTCACGACCGAAAAGATCAAGAGCAGCCCGCATGGATTTGACTTGGTCAGGGCCGAG
CCTACATGTGCGAATGATGCCCATACTTGAGCCACCTAACTTTGTTTTAGGGCGACTGCCCTGCTGCGTA
ACATCGTTGCTGCTGCGTAACATCGTTGCTGCTCCATAACATCAAACATCGACCCACGGCGTAACGCGCT
TGCTGCTTGGATGCCCGAGGCATAGACTGTACAAAAAAACAGTCATAACAAGCCATGAAAACCGCCACTG
CGCCGTTACCACCGCTGCGTTCGGTCAAGGTTCTGGACCAGTTGCGTGAGCGCATACGCTACTTGCATTA
CAGTTTACGAACCGAACAGGCTTATGTCAACTGGGTTCGTGCCTTCATCCGTTTCCACGGTGTGCGTCAC
CCGGCAACCTTGGGCAGCAGCGAAGTCGAGGCATTTCTGTCCTGGCTGGCGAACGAGCGCAAGGTTTCGG
TCTCCACGCATCGTCAGGCATTGGCGGCCTTGCTGTTCTTCTACGGCAAGGTGCTGTGCACGGATCTGCC
CTGGCTTCAGGAGATCGGAAGACCTCGGCCGTCGCGGCGCTTGCCGGTGGTGCTGACCCCGGATGAAGTG
GTTCGCATCCTCGGTTTTCTGGAAGGCGAGCATCGTTTGTTCGCCCAGGACTCTAGCTATAGTTCTAGTG
GTTGGCTACTAATAGGTTGTATTGATGTTGGACGAGTCGGAATCGCAGACCGATACCAGGATCTTGCCAT
CCTATGGAACTGCCTCGGTGAGTTTTCTCCTTCATTACAGAAACGGCTTTTTCAAAAATATGGTATTGAT
AATCCTGATATGAATAAATTGCAGTTTCATTTGATGCTCGATGAGTTTTTCTAATCAGAATTGGTTAATT
GGTTGTAACACTGGCAGAGCATTACGCTGACTTGACGGGACGGCGCAAGCTCATGACCAAAATCCCTTAA
CGTGAGTTTTCGTTCCACTGAGCGTCAGACCCCGTAGAAAAGATCAAAGGATCTTCTTGAGATCCTTTTT
TTCTGCGCGTAATCTGCTGCTTGCAAACAAAAAAACCACCGCTACCAGCGGTGGTTTGTTTGCCGGATCA
AGAGCTACCAACTCTTTTTCCGAAGGTAACTGGCTTCAGCAGAGCGCAGATACCAAATACTGTTCTTCTA
GTGTAGCCGTAGTTAGGCCACCACTTCAAGAACTCTGTAGCACCGCCTACATACCTCGCTCTGCTAATCC
TGTTACCAGTGGCTGCTGCCAGTGGCGATAAGTCGTGTCTTACCGGGTTGGACTCAAGACGATAGTTACC
GGATAAGGCGCAGCGGTCGGGCTGAACGGGGGGTTCGTGCACACAGCCCAGCTTGGAGCGAACGACCTAC
ACCGAACTGAGATACCTACAGCGTGAGCTATGAGAAAGCGCCACGCTTCCCGAAGGGAGAAAGGCGGACA
GGTATCCGGTAAGCGGCAGGGTCGGAACAGGAGAGCGCACGAGGGAGCTTCCAGGGGGAAACGCCTGGTA
TCTTTATAGTCCTGTCGGGTTTCGCCACCTCTGACTTGAGCGTCGATTTTTGTGATGCTCGTCAGGGGGG
CGGAGCCTATGGAAAAACGCCAGCAACGCGGCCTTTTTACGGTTCCTGGCCTTTTGCTGGCCTTTTGCTC
ACATGTTCTTTCCTGCGTTATCCCCTGATTCTGTGGATAACCGTATTACCGCTAGCCAGGAAGAGTTTGT
AGAAACGCAAAAAGGCCATCCGTCAGGATGGCCTTCTGCTTAGTTTGATGCCTGGCAGTTTATGGCGGGC
GTCCTGCCCGCCACCCTCCGGGCCGTTGCTTCACAACGTTCAAATCCGCTCCCGGCGGATTTGTCCTACT
CAGGAGAGCGTTCACCGACAAACAACAGATAAAACGAAAGGCCCAGTCTTCCGACTGAGCCTTTCGTTTT
ATTTGATGCCTGGCAGTTCCCTACTCTCGC
Features (pLannotate 1.2.2; 11 found; start..end, strand, type, name):
     28..127     +  protein_bind   attL1: mutant version of attL; recombination site for the Gateway® LR reaction LR Clonase™
    148..846     +  CDS            DRL38_ARATH (fragment): Protein inferred from homology: Swiss-Prot protein existence level 3. Potential disease resistance protein. From Arabidopsis thaliana (Mouse-ear cress).
    848..947     -  protein_bind   attL2: mutant version of attL; recombination site for the Gateway® LR reaction LR Clonase™
   1070..1696    +  CDS            KanR (fragment): aminoglycoside phosphotransferase; aph(3')-Ia; confers resistance to kanamycin in bacteria or G418 (Geneticin®) in eukaryotes
   1730..2263    -  CDS            GmR: gentamycin acetyltransferase; aacC1; confers resistance to gentamycin
   2452..2480    -  promoter       Pc promoter: intI1 (promoter lies within the coding sequence); class 1 integron promoter
   2458..2805    -  CDS            YPR2_ECOLX (fragment): Protein predicted: Swiss-Prot protein existence level 4. From Escherichia coli.
   2810..2994    +  CDS            KanR (fragment): aminoglycoside phosphotransferase; aph(3')-Ia; confers resistance to kanamycin in bacteria or G418 (Geneticin®) in eukaryotes
   3137..3725    +  rep_origin     ori: high-copy-number ColE1/pMB1/pBR322/pUC origin of replication
   3860..3887    -  terminator     rrnB T2 terminator: transcription terminator T2 from the E. coli rrnB gene
   4019..4062    +  terminator     rrnB T1 terminator: Escherichia coli rrnB; transcription terminator T1 from the E. coli rrnB gene
