[The description below was written by a language model from this plasmid's Addgene catalogue record and pLannotate feature annotations shown in this document.]
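Description:
pDL65 is a Gateway entry clone built on the pDONR207-type donor backbone (recorded as "pDONOR207") and propagated in E. coli as a high-copy plasmid of about 4.1 kb. Replication relies on a ColE1/pUC-type origin. Selection is by gentamicin, conferred by the aacC1 gentamicin acetyltransferase gene, which is driven by the class 1 integron Pc promoter. The annotation also picks up two fragments of a kanamycin resistance gene flanking the gentamicin cassette. These appear to be non-functional remnants interrupted by that cassette, and the record lists gentamicin as the only selection. The rrnB T1 and T2 transcription terminators lie upstream of the cloning region, where they insulate the insert from read-through transcription originating in the backbone.

The payload, named ID#11, is an Arabidopsis thaliana sequence of roughly 700 bp lying between attL1 and attL2 sites. The feature table matches it to a fragment of a predicted disease resistance protein (Swiss-Prot DRL38_ARATH). This fits the associated publication, which describes a toolkit of integrated domains from NLR immune receptors for identifying the plant targets of pathogen effectors. The record does not say which domain of the protein ID#11 represents. As expected for an entry clone, no promoter, tag or reporter is annotated around the insert, so the plasmid is not itself an expression construct. Its stated purpose is to act as the donor in a Gateway LR reaction, in which LR Clonase recombines the attL sites with the attR sites of a destination vector. This moves the domain, in a defined orientation, into whichever expression or interaction-assay vector is chosen.
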