Addgene plasmid #175891: pDL65
Purpose: pENTRY for Gateway LR reaction
Depositing lab: Nemo Peeters. Depositing organization: CNRS UMR 2594, INRA UMR 0441, Laboratoire des Interactions Plantes Micro-organismes (LIPM). Publication: An NLR integrated domain toolkit to identify plant pathogen effector targets. Landry D, Mila I, Sabbagh CRR, Zaffuto M, Pouzet C, Tremousaygue D, Dabos P, Deslandes L, Peeters N. Plant J. 2023 Sep;115(5):1443-1457. doi: 10.1111/tpj.16331. Epub 2023 Jul 24. PubMed 37248633.
Backbone
  Vector backbone: pDONOR207
  Vector type: pENTRY clone
Growth in bacteria
  Bacterial resistance: Gentamicin, 10 μg/mL
  Growth temperature: 37°C
  Growth strain: DH5alpha
  Copy number: High Copy
Gene/Insert
  Gene/Insert name: ID#11
  Species: A. thaliana (mustard weed)
  Cloning method: Gateway Cloning
  Sequencing primers: 5′ n/a
Terms and licenses: Academic/Nonprofit Terms; Industry Terms: Not Available to Industry
Depositor comments: Please visit https://www.biorxiv.org/content/10.1101/2021.08.23.457316v2 for bioRxiv preprint.
How to cite: pDL65 was a gift from Nemo Peeters (Addgene plasmid # 175891 ; http://n2t.net/addgene:175891 ; RRID:Addgene_175891)
